>Addgene plasmid #111445 | pV1386 | addgene full sequence | sequence record 212636 | Addgene NGS Result
GTTTCGGTGATGACGGTGAAAACCTCTGACACATGCAGCTCCCGGAGATCTCGGTCACAGCTTGTCTGTA
AGCGGATGCCGGGAGCAGACAAGCCCGTCAGGGCGCGTCAGCGGGTGTTGGCGGGTGTCGGGGCTGGCTT
AACTATGCGGCATCAGAGCAGATTGTACCGAGAGTGCACCATACCACCTTTTCAATTCATCATTTTTTTT
TTATTCTTTTTTTTGATTTCGGTTTCCTTGAAATTTTTTTGATTCGGTAATCTCCGAACAGAAGGAAGAA
CGAAGGAAGGAGCACAGACTTAGATTGGTATATATACGCATATGTAGTGTTGAAGAAACATGAAATTGCC
CAGTATTCTTAACCCAACTGCACAGAACAAAAACCTGCAGGAAACGAAGATAAATCATGTCGAAAGCTAC
ATATAAGGAACGTGCTGCTACTCATCCTAGTCCTGTTGCTGCCAAGCTATTTAATATCATGCACGAAAAG
CAAACAAACTTGTGTGCTTCATTGGATGTTCGTACCACCAAGGAATTACTGGAGTTAGTTGAAGCATTAG
GTCCCAAAATTTGTTTACTAAAAACACATGTGGATATCTTGACTGATTTTTCCATGGAGGGCACAGTTAA
GCCGCTAAAGGCATTATCCGCCAAGTACAATTTTTTACTCTTCGAAGACAGAAAATTTGCTGACATTGGT
AATACAGTCAAATTGCAGTACTCTGCGGGTGTATACAGAATAGCAGAATGGGCAGACATTACGAATGCAC
ACGGTGTGGTGGGCCCAGGTATTGTTAGCGGTTTGAAGCAGGCGGCAGAAGAAGTAACAAAGGAACCTAG
AGGCCTTTTGATGTTAGCAGAATTGTCATGCAAGGGCTCCCTATCTACTGGAGAATATACTAAGGGTACT
GTTGACATTGCGAAGAGCGACAAAGATTTTGTTATCGGCTTTATTGCTCAAAGAGACATGGGTGGAAGAG
ATGAAGGTTACGATTGGTTGATTATGACACCCGGTGTGGGTTTAGATGACAAGGGTGATGCATTGGGTCA
ACAGTATAGAACCGTGGATGATGTGGTCTCTACAGGATCTGACATTATTATTGTTGGAAGAGGACTATTT
GCAAAGGGAAGGGATGCTAAGGTAGAGGGTGAACGTTACAGAAAAGCAGGCTGGGAAGCATATTTGAGAA
GATGCGGCCAGCAAAACTAAAAAACTGTATTATAAGTAAATGCATGTATACTAAACTCACAAATTAGAGC
TTCAATTTAATTATATCAGTTATTACCCTATGCGGTGTGAAATACCGCACAGATGCGTAAGGAGAAAATA
CCGCATCAGGAAATTGTAAGCGTTAATATTTTGTTAAAATTCGCGTTAAATTTTTGTTAAATCAGCTCAT
TTTTTAACCAATAGGCCGAAATCGGCAAAATCCCTTATAAATCAAAAGAATAGACCGAGATAGGGT
[37 nt withheld, positions 1467-1503]
AAAGAACGTGGACTCCAACGTCAAAGG
[49 nt withheld, positions 1531-1579]
T
[91 nt withheld, positions 1581-1671]
G
[124 nt withheld, positions 1673-1796]
CCATTCGCCATTCAGGCTGCGCAACTGTTGGGAAGGGCGATCGGTGCGGGCCTCTTCGCTATTACGCCAG
CTGGCGAAAGGGGGATGTGCTGCAAGGCGATTAAGTTGGGTAACGCCAGGGTTTTCCCAGTCACGACGTT
GTAAAACGACGGCCAGTGAGCGCGCGTAATACGACTCACTATAGGGCGAATTGGGTACCTGCCACTACTA
CCACTGGGAGTTTCGTTCTTCTCGATACTATTAGCTTTACTTCCTGCACTAGCAGTGGTTGGATCAACAG
AATCTTCATAATCATCAAAATCGTCTTTTGAAGACCCCCCGTTTGATGTATGGCCCTGTCTTTTCATCAA
ACTTTTTATATAGTTGACTGAACTGAGGCTAAATATGTGATCATCTTCACTATAGACAATCTTTCTCTTA
TTTGCACCACCGCCACCACCAGTCTTTGAGAAATTCTCAAAACCTTTTACGATATTACCAAGCGGGCTCT
CTTCGAAATAATCTATCTCTTTTTGATATATCGAATCCTCTAGCGTGGTTAGCTTTCTAGTTAGTTCTTG
CTTCTTAAGAATTTGCTGGATTAGTTTATTTTTCAATTCAACGTATTTCTCAGAGTCATCTTTAGATTTT
GATGAAGATGTGCGTTCATTCGCTATATCCTTCTTGGTCGTGTCTTTTCGATCCTCCTTGGCTGGCACTG
AACTCGTCTTTTTTGGCGTTGCTGTTCCAGACAGACTTATCTCATTAGATTTGGAACTTGTGGGTTTAAC
ATCATTTGCATCTTTAGTAGACATGATTGTGTAATACCGTGATTGTTTGTTTTGAAAGGTCTGTCATATT
TCTATCAATTTCAAAACAAAATGTTCATCAGAAAAAAGCCAAAAATGTCTCTTCTAGCTTCTTAGTGGTG
TCGCAAAATACACAATGTCGCTCAACAATCCACATTCCCGGCGCATAGCTCAAATCACATGACTACAGCT
AACAATTACACAAAAAAATTCTCTTTTCGATGTAGCAACTATCTTCAACTAAAACATTTTCTCCTTCGGC
CCATGATTGTCCTCCGGGTCGACAGCAAGCCGTTACAATTGAGATGGAAAGCGACCTACCTTCACTCGAT
AAGGTGCTTAATTGTACTTCATATAAATCTGGCCCGGATCTAAACAAATGAGTTCCATTAAGCCGTGGGT
TCTCAATTAGGGTTTTTGTTTTTGATTTAGAAAAAAGAGATCAAGATTTGTTTACAGGTGATGCCTTTTT
TTAGAACTTATGCGTTGCAAAAGTTGACTAACGATTTCTATAAGGTGATCCACACTAATTATACAAACGT
ACAAACAGACATACTTTTCCTGCGTTCACCTGATGTTGGCCAGATTTCTCTCTTCATTGCATAGAACATA
ACCACACTAGGGCAACAGAAAAAAAAAAAAAAAGTGCATCGGGAAGTTGTGTTCCATTCATTATATGTCT
ACTACTGCATATGAGTAGCCCACCCACCACCACCATAGTAAGTTTTTGTGTATGCGCGCCGTCAGGTTAT
TTCATTTCTGAATTTTTCAACCACCTTACTCCCTTTATTGTTGATTGACAATTTTGCTCACAGTAAGATC
TTTTAGACTCCAATTAATATAAAATAAGTCTGATTTTCCAATTCCTGTTTTTTCTTTTTTTTTCTGTTTC
TATTTCTTTCCTTTTCTCCCTTTTTTTTAATTCTTCATTCAATCATCAATTGATAATTCAGGAATATTAC
AACAACCATGGCCCCCACAAGTGATCCCCCACACACCATAGCTTCAAAATGTTTCTACTCCTTTTTTACT
CTTCCAGATTTTCTCGGACTCCGCGCATCGCCGTACCACTTCAAAACACCCAAGCACAGCATACTAAATT
TCCCCTCTTTCTTCCTCTAGGGTGTCGTTAATTACCCGTACTAAAGGTTTGGAAAAGAAAAAAGAGACCG
CCTCGTTTCTTTTTCTTCGTCGAAAAAGGCAATAAAAATTTTTATCACGTTTCTTTTTCTTGAAAATTTT
TTTTTTGATTTTTTTCTCTTTCGATGACCTCCCATTGATATTTAAGTTAATAAACGGTCTTCAATTTCTC
AAGTTTCAGTTTCATTTTTCTTGTTCTATTACAACTTTTTTTACTTCTTGCTCATTAGAAAGAAAGCATA
GCAATCTAATCTAAGTTTTAATTACAAACCCGGGATGGATAAAAAGTATAGTATTGGTTTAGATATTGGT
ACTAACTCTGTGGGTTGGGCAGTTATCACTGACGAATATAAAGTTCCATCAAAGAAATTTAAGGTGTTAG
GTAACACTGACAGACACTCAATAAAAAAGAATCTTATCGGTGCTCTTTTGTTCGACTCCGGTGAAACTGC
CGAGGCTACACGTTTAAAAAGAACAGCAAGAAGAAGATATACCCGTAGAAAAAATAGAATATGTTATTTA
CAAGAAATCTTTTCTAATGAAATGGCTAAAGTTGATGATTCCTTTTTCCATAGATTGGAAGAGTCATTTT
TGGTTGAAGAAGACAAAAAGCATGAGAGACATCCAATCTTTGGGAATATAGTTGATGAAGTGGCTTACCA
TGAAAAATATCCTACCATTTATCATTTAAGAAAGAAATTGGTAGATTCAACTGATAAAGCTGACCTTAGA
TTAATCTATTTAGCACTTGCCCATATGATTAAATTTAGAGGTCATTTTTTGATTGAAGGTGATTTGAACC
CAGATAATTCTGACGTGGATAAATTATTTATTCAATTAGTCCAAACCTACAACCAATTATTTGAGGAAAA
TCCAATTAATGCTAGTGGTGTCGATGCCAAAGCTATATTATCAGCCAGATTATCAAAATCTAGACGTTTG
GAAAATTTGATTGCCCAATTGCCAGGAGAAAAAAAGAATGGATTATTTGGAAACTTGATCGCATTATCAT
TGGGTTTGACACCAAATTTTAAATCTAATTTTGATTTAGCTGAAGATGCTAAATTACAATTATCAAAAGA
CACCTATGACGACGATTTGGACAATTTACTTGCTCAAATTGGTGATCAATATGCAGATTTGTTCTTAGCT
GCTAAAAACTTATCTGATGCTATTTTGTTGTCTGATATTTTGAGAGTGAACACAGAAATAACCAAAGCTC
CATTATCAGCATCTATGATCAAACGTTATGATGAACACCATCAGGATTTGACTTTATTGAAAGCTTTGGT
GAGACAACAATTGCCAGAGAAGTATAAAGAAATCTTTTTCGATCAATCTAAAAACGGGTATGCAGGTTAT
ATTGATGGGGGTGCCTCCCAAGAGGAATTTTACAAATTTATAAAACCTATTTTAGAAAAGATGGATGGGA
CTGAGGAACTTTTGGTCAAATTGAACAGAGAAGATTTGTTACGTAAACAGAGAACTTTTGATAATGGTAG
TATACCTCACCAAATTCATTTGGGTGAGTTGCATGCAATTTTAAGAAGACAAGAAGATTTTTATCCATTT
TTAAAAGATAATAGAGAAAAAATCGAGAAAATTTTAACCTTTAGAATTCCATACTATGTTGGGCCTTTGG
CTAGAGGTAATTCAAGATTTGCCTGGATGACACGTAAATCAGAAGAAACTATTACCCCTTGGAATTTTGA
AGAGGTTGTTGATAAAGGAGCATCAGCACAGAGTTTTATTGAAAGAATGACCAATTTCGATAAAAACTTA
CCAAATGAAAAAGTTTTACCAAAACATTCCTTGTTATACGAATATTTTACTGTTTACAATGAACTTACAA
AGGTTAAATATGTTACTGAAGGTATGCGTAAGCCAGCCTTTTTATCTGGAGAACAGAAAAAGGCAATAGT
TGATTTATTGTTTAAAACAAATAGAAAAGTTACTGTTAAACAATTAAAAGAAGATTACTTTAAGAAAATT
GAATGTTTTGATTCAGTTGAAATCAGTGGTGTTGAAGACAGATTTAATGCTAGTTTAGGAACTTACCATG
ATTTACTTAAAATTATCAAAGATAAAGATTTCTTGGATAACGAAGAAAATGAAGACATTTTAGAAGACAT
TGTTTTAACCTTAACTTTATTCGAAGATAGAGAGATGATTGAAGAACGTTTGAAGACTTATGCACATTTG
TTTGACGATAAAGTGATGAAACAGTTGAAAAGAAGACGTTATACTGGATGGGGTAGATTGTCTCGTAAAT
TGATCAATGGAATTAGAGATAAACAAAGTGGTAAAACTATCTTGGACTTTTTGAAATCTGACGGATTTGC
TAATAGAAATTTCATGCAATTGATCCACGACGATAGTTTGACATTTAAAGAAGACATCCAAAAGGCCCAA
GTGAGTGGGCAAGGTGATTCATTACATGAACATATTGCAAATTTAGCCGGATCTCCTGCTATTAAGAAAG
GGATATTACAAACTGTTAAAGTTGTGGATGAATTAGTGAAAGTAATGGGAAGACATAAACCTGAAAACAT
TGTCATTGAGATGGCAAGAGAAAATCAAACTACACAAAAAGGACAGAAAAATAGTAGAGAACGTATGAAA
AGAATAGAAGAGGGTATTAAAGAATTGGGTAGTCAAATATTGAAAGAACACCCAGTGGAAAATACCCAGT
TGCAAAATGAAAAATTATATCTTTACTACCTTCAAAATGGACGTGATATGTATGTTGATCAGGAATTAGA
TATAAATAGACTTTCAGATTATGATGTAGATCATATAGTTCCACAATCTTTCTTGAAAGATGATTCCATA
GACAATAAAGTATTAACTAGAAGTGATAAAAATAGAGGTAAAAGTGATAATGTCCCAAGTGAGGAAGTCG
TCAAAAAGATGAAAAATTACTGGCGTCAACTTTTGAATGCTAAATTAATTACTCAAAGAAAATTTGATAA
TTTGACTAAAGCAGAAAGAGGTGGGCTTTCTGAATTAGATAAAGCCGGGTTCATTAAAAGACAATTGGTC
GAAACTAGACAAATTACTAAACATGTTGCCCAAATTTTAGATTCCCGTATGAACACTAAGTATGACGAAA
ATGATAAGTTAATACGTGAGGTTAAAGTCATTACTTTAAAATCAAAACTTGTCTCTGATTTCAGAAAGGA
TTTCCAATTCTATAAAGTTAGAGAAATTAATAATTATCATCATGCTCATGATGCATATTTGAATGCTGTA
GTTGGAACTGCTTTAATCAAGAAATACCCTAAATTAGAATCTGAATTTGTATATGGTGATTACAAAGTCT
ATGATGTTAGAAAGATGATTGCTAAATCAGAACAAGAAATTGGTAAAGCTACAGCTAAATACTTCTTTTA
CTCTAACATTATGAATTTCTTTAAAACAGAAATTACTTTGGCAAACGGTGAAATTAGAAAAAGACCTCTT
ATTGAAACAAATGGTGAGACTGGAGAGATAGTTTGGGACAAAGGGCGTGATTTCGCTACTGTTAGAAAAG
TTTTATCAATGCCACAAGTTAACATTGTAAAGAAAACAGAGGTTCAAACTGGTGGTTTCTCAAAAGAAAG
TATTTTGCCTAAAAGAAATAGTGATAAATTGATTGCCAGAAAAAAGGATTGGGATCCAAAGAAATATGGT
GGTTTCGACTCACCAACCGTAGCCTATTCTGTTTTGGTTGTGGCAAAGGTTGAAAAGGGTAAAAGTAAAA
AGCTTAAATCAGTAAAAGAACTTTTGGGTATTACAATAATGGAAAGAAGTTCCTTTGAAAAGAACCCTAT
TGATTTTTTGGAAGCTAAAGGTTATAAGGAAGTAAAGAAGGACTTAATAATCAAATTGCCTAAATATTCT
TTATTTGAATTAGAAAATGGGAGAAAAAGAATGTTGGCTTCTGCTGGAGAATTGCAAAAGGGTAATGAAT
TAGCATTGCCTTCCAAATATGTTAACTTCTTGTATTTAGCTTCACACTATGAAAAGTTGAAAGGGTCACC
AGAAGATAACGAGCAAAAACAATTATTTGTTGAACAACACAAACACTACTTAGATGAGATTATAGAACAA
ATTAGTGAATTCAGTAAAAGAGTGATATTAGCTGATGCAAATTTAGATAAAGTTTTGTCAGCCTATAACA
AACATAGAGATAAGCCAATTAGAGAACAAGCAGAAAACATTATTCACTTATTTACCCTTACCAATTTAGG
AGCACCTGCTGCTTTCAAGTATTTTGATACAACAATTGATCGTAAAAGATATACCTCAACAAAAGAAGTC
TTAGACGCCACCTTAATTCATCAATCAATCACTGGATTGTATGAGACAAGAATTGATTTGTCTCAATTGG
GTGGTGATGAAGGGGCTGATCCTAAGAAGAAAAGAAAAGTTGATCCAAAGAAAAAGCGTAAGGTGGATCC
TAAGAAAAAGAGAAAGGTTGACTACAAAGACCATGACGGTGATTATAAAGATCATGACATCGACTACAAG
GATGACGATGACAAGTGATAATGACTGCAGAGATCCATCGACCTGCCGCCAAGCTAATTCCGGGCGAATT
TCTGTCGAGTCATGTAATTAGTTATGTCACGCTTACATTCACGCCCTCCCCCCACATCCGCTCTAACCGA
AAAGGAAGGAGTTAGACAACCTGAAGTCTAGGTCCCTATTTATTTTTTTATAGTTATGTTAGTATTAAGA
ACGTTATTTATATTTCAAATTTTTCTTTTTTTTCTTGGCGGCGTTAGTATCAAATCGACAGCAGTATAGC
GACCAGCATTCACATACGATTGACGCATGATATTACTTTCTGCGCACTTAACTTCGCATCTGGGCAGATG
ATGTCGAGGCGAAAAAAAATATAAATCACGCTAACATTTGATTAAAATAGAACAACTACAATATAAAAAA
ACTATACAAATGACAAGTTCTTGAAAACAAGAATCTTTTTATTGTCAGTACTGACTCGAGTTATTATGGA
CATGGCATAGACATATACAAAGCTTGTTCACCATCGGAAGCAGTACCATCGTATAAAGCAGTATCCAAAC
CACACAAAGTGAAACCCATTCTTCTATAAGCATGAATAGCTGGAGCATTAACATTGGTAACTTCCAACCA
CAAATGACCAGCACCTCTTTCTCTGGCGAATTCAGTAGCCAAACCCATCAAAGCTCTACCAACACCATGA
CCTCTATGTTCTGGAGCAACTTCAATATCTTCAACAGTCAATCTTCTGTTCCAACCAGAATAAGAAACAA
CAACGAAACCAGCCAAATCACCATCATCACCATAAGCAACGAAAGTTCTAGAATCTGGATCACCATCTTC
ACCAGCATCGGATTCATCATCGGATTCATCATCTGGGAAAACCTTAGTCAATGGTGGATCAACTGGAACT
TCTCTCAAAGTGAAACCATCACCAGTAGCAGTAACTCTAAAAACAGTATCGGTAGTGAAAGAACCATCCA
AAGCTTCAATAGCTTCAGCATCACCTGGAACAGAAGTTCTGTATCTATAAGCAGTATCATCCAAAGTAGT
AGACATAATTGTAGGATCCGGTTGTTTATGTTCGGATGTGATGTGAGAACTGTATCCTAGCAAGATTTTA
AAAGGAAGTATATGAAAGAAGAACCTCAGTGGCAAATCCTAACCTTTTATATTTCTCTACAGGGGCGCGG
CGTGGGGACAATTCAACGCGTCTGTGAGGGGAGCGTTTCCCTGCTCGCAGGTCTGCAGCGAGGAGCCGTA
ATTTTTGCTTCGCGCCGTGCGGCCATCAAAATGTATGGATGCAAATGATTATACATGGGGATGTATGGGC
TAAATGTACGGGCGACAGTCACATCATGCCCCTGAGCTGCGCACGTCAAGACTGTCAAGGAGGGTATTCT
GGGCCTCCATGTCGCTGGCCGGGTGACCCGGCGGGGACGAGGCAAGCTTGATGCGGCCGCTCTTTGAAAA
GATAATGTATGATTTTGCTTTCACTCATATTTATACAGAAACTTGATGTTTTCTTTCGAGTATATACAAG
GTGATTACATGTACGTTTGAAGTACAACTCTAGATTTTGTAGTGCCCTCTTGGGCTAGCGGTAAAGGTGC
GCATTTTTTCACACCCTACAATGTTCTGTTCAAAAGATTTTGGTCAAACGCTGTAGAAGTGAAAGTTGGT
GCGCATGTTTCGGCGTTCGAAACTTCTCCGCAGTGAAAGATAAATGATCGATTGGGACGTATGATTGTTG
GTTTTAGAGCTAGAAATAGCAAGTTAAAATAAGGCTAGTCCGTTATCAACTTGAAAAAGTGGCACCGAGT
CGGTGCTTTTTTTCTCGAGTTTTTTTATCGAGTGTTTAAGGATAATGATAACTGAAGAGAAGAATTAGTT
TTGCCGCCACCGCGGGTTTGCCTCTGATTAAATAAAAAAAAGCTGGTGCTTTTTTTTCTTTTATAGGAAC
ATCTTGAATATATGAACTAATTAAATGATAATTTTTTACCCATCTTTACTCTTAATCACTGAGCTGCAGT
CAAAGAAAAAGGGATACAGCACCTGGTGAAGAGATGAACGGAGACTAACTTAGACGCGTTGATTCTTTTC
AATTGCACATTTTATTAATCGATGCTAACGTCTATTTACATATATTCTTTAGAGATATTATCTAGGGCTT
CAAATAATCTCTGGACAGCAATAAAAGTCTCTTCAAAAGTATTGTATAACGGCAATGGGGCTAATCTGAT
TACATCTGGTCTTCTTTCGTCACAGATTATAGCATGATCATGCAAGTACGCATTAACTCGTTCCATGACG
TTCTTGCCCTTTTCATCGAAATGCGGTTGAAACATAATGGACAATTGACATCCTCTTTCAGCTGGATTCA
AAGGAGTTAAAATTTTAAACCCAAATTTGGAGTTTGATGTACTGGATTGTGGTATGTAATACTTGGAATT
CGTCAATAGATCCTGTAAAAATTGAGTCAAAGCAACACTTTTTTCACGAAGTTTAGATACTCCACCCACT
TTAGCATACACTTCCAATGACGACTTCACAGCAACAACATCAAGAACAGAAGGATTTGACTGTCTGTAAG
AAAGAGCCGAGTTTATTGGATCAAACTCTTCTAACATTTTGAATCGTTCTTGGGAGTTATTGCCCCACCA
ACCAGCTAGTCTAGGAACGAAACTGCTCTTCTTGTTCTCTATAGTGTATTTTTCATGCACAAAAATTCCA
CCTATGGCTCCAGGTCCCGAGTTTAAATATTTGTAGGAACACCAAGCAGCAAAATCTACTCCCCAATCAT
GTAAATTTAATGGAACATTCCCAACTGCATGGGCAAGATCCCACCCAACTTTAATTTGTTGGCTCTTTTC
CTTAGCGTATTTAGTTATTTCCTCTATCTTGAAAAATTGACCAGTGTAGTATTGGATACCAGGAAAACAC
ACTAGAGCCAATTCATCCAGGTTCTCATCTATAGCCTTGATTATTCTTTCTGTTTTAATATAAGTTTCAC
CAGGTTGAACTTCCAATTGAATCAAATGTTTCTCGTCGTATCCGAACAATTTAACAATGTTCAAAAATGC
ATAGTAGTCAGAAGGAAATGCTTGTTTTTCAAATAAAATTTTGGTTCTTTTCCCCTCAGGTTTGTAAAAA
TGGATCAACAATGCATTCAAGTTTGCTGTTAAAGAACCCATAACTGCAACTTCGTTTTCCTTTGCACCAA
CAATGGGGGCTATTAATGGTAATAAGGGTAAATCGATGTCTACCCACGGTGTTAACAGTTTGTCAGGATG
ATTGAAATGAGACTCAACCCCTCGTTCAACCCATGCATTCAATTCATCATTGATAGCTTTCTTTGTATTC
TTAGGCATCAACCCAAGAGAGTTTCCACATAAATAAATAGACTCAGTTGATGACTCATATTTATTATTTT
TGATACCTAATGATCCAAAAGTTGGTATGGCAAACTCATTTTTAAAAGTTGGGAACTTTTTGTCCAATTT
CTTTGCCTCGGCTAATGACATCTGATAATAAAATGGGGTTGGAGTAGTTGGTGGTATAACCGGAGAGATA
GAATTGAAGAAAAAAATCGGAAACAACAAAAAAAGTTGATACCCAGTATTATGTGGGAGATAATTGCGAA
TGGTGGAAAAAAAAAAGACGCCTTTGGGCCTCAACAACAATTCTAACAGCTTGAGAGCTTTACAATCGAG
AAACTATGATTCATTCCGTTTTAATATGTATGTACTTAGTAAACTCGTGAATTTTATTTGTGGTCTACTT
TAGTACTAACATAATCATTGGATAGTCAATAATGATGGTCTTCCGAGACTAATGAAATTCTATACCAAAG
TCGATATTCCAACACAGAAATTGCTCTTGCAACAAGTGCACCTGTTGATATCTACTAGATCAGCACAAGA
GTGTTCGGAGCTCCAGCTTTTGTTCCCTTTAGTGAGGGTTAATTGCGCGCTTGGCGTAATCATGGTCATA
GCTGTTTCCTGTGTGAAATTGTTATCCGCTCACAATTCCACACAACATACGAGCCGGAAGCATAAAGTGT
AAAGCCTGGGGTGCCTAATGAGTGAGCTAACTCACATTAATTGCGTTGCGCTCACTGCCCGCTTTCCAGT
CGGGAAACCTGTCGTGCCAGCTGCATTAATGAATCGGCCAACGCGCGGGGAGAGGCGGTTTGCGTATTGG
GCGCTCTTCCGCTTCCTCGCTCACTGACTCGCTGCGCTCGGTCGTTCGGCTGCGGCGAGCGGTATCAGCT
CACTCAAAGGCGGTAATACGGTTATCCACAGAATCAGGGGATAACGCAGGAAAGAACATGTGAGCAAAAG
GCCAGCAAAAGGCCAGGAACCGTAAAAAGGCCGCGTTGCTGGCGTTTTTCCATAGGCTCCGCCCCCCTGA
CGAGCATCACAAAAATCGACGCTCAAGTCAGAGGTGGCGAAACCCGACAGGACTATAAAGATACCAGGCG
TTTCCCCCTGGAAGCTCCCTCGTGCGCTCTCCTGTTCCGACCCTGCCGCTTACCGGATACCTGTCCGCCT
TTCTCCCTTCGGGAAGCGTGGCGCTTTCTCATAGCTCACGCTGTAGGTATCTCAGTTCGGTGTAGGTCGT
TCGCTCCAAGCTGGGCTGTGTGCACGAACCCCCCGTTCAGCCCGACCGCTGCGCCTTATCCGGTAACTAT
CGTCTTGAGTCCAACCCGGTAAGACACGACTTATCGCCACTGGCAGCAGCCACTGGTAACAGGATTAGCA
GAGCGAGGTATGTAGGCGGTGCTACAGAGTTCTTGAAGTGGTGGCCTAACTACGGCTACACTAGAAGAAC
AGTATTTGGTATCTGCGCTCTGCTGAAGCCAGTTACCTTCGGAAAAAGAGTTGGTAGCTCTTGATCCGGC
AAACAAACCACCGCTGGTAGCGGTGGTTTTTTTGTTTGCAAGCAGCAGATTACGCGCAGAAAAAAAGGAT
CTCAAGAAGATCCTTTGATCTTTTCTACGGGGTCTGACGCTCAGTGGAACGAAAACTCACGTTAAGGGAT
TTTGGTCATGAGATTATCAAAAAGGATCTTCACCTAGATCCTTTTAAATTAAAAATGAAGTTTTAAATCA
ATCTAAAGTATATATGAGTAAACTTGGTCTGACAGTTACCAATGCTTAATCAGTGAGGCACCTATCTCAG
CGATCTGTCTATTTCGTTCATCCATAGTTGCCTGACTCCCCGTCGTGTAGATAACTACGATACGGGAGGG
CTTACCATCTGGCCCCAGTGCTGCAATGATACCGCGAGACCCACGCTCACCGGCTCCAGATTTATCAGCA
ATAAACCAGCCAGCCGGAAGGGCCGAGCGCAGAAGTGGTCCTGCAACTTTATCCGCCTCCATCCAGTCTA
TTAATTGTTGCCGGGAAGCTAGAGTAAGTAGTTCGCCAGTTAATAGTTTGCGCAACGTTGTTGCCATTGC
TACAGGCATCGTGGTGTCACGCTCGTCGTTTGGTATGGCTTCATTCAGCTCCGGTTCCCAACGATCAAGG
CGAGTTACATGATCCCCCATGTTGTGCAAAAAAGCGGTTAGCTCCTTCGGTCCTCCGATCGTTGTCAGAA
GTAAGTTGGCCGCAGTGTTATCACTCATGGTTATGGCAGCACTGCATAATTCTCTTACTGTCATGCCATC
CGTAAGATGCTTTTCTGTGACTGGTGAGTACTCAACCAAGTCATTCTGAGAATAGTGTATGCGGCGACCG
AGTTGCTCTTGCCCGGCGTCAATACGGGATAATACCGCGCCACATAGCAGAACTTTAAAAGTGCTCATCA
TTGGAAAACGTTCTTCGGGGCGAAAACTCTCAAGGATCTTACCGCTGTTGAGATCCAGTTCGATGTAACC
CACTCGTGCACCCAACTGATCTTCAGCATCTTTTACTTTCACCAGCGTTTCTGGGTGAGCAAAAACAGGA
AGGCAAAATGCCGCAAAAAAGGGAATAAGGGCGACACGGAAATGTTGAATACTCATACTCTTCCTTTTTC
AATATTATTGAAGCATTTATCAGGGTTATTGTCTCATGAGCGGATACATATTTGAATGTATTTAGAAAAA
TAAACAAATAGGGGTTCCGCGCACATTTCCCCGAAAAGTGCCACCTGGGTCCTTTTCATCACGTGCTATA
AAAATAATTATAATTTAAATTTTTTAATATAAATATATAAATTAAAAATAGAAAGTAAAAAAAGAAATTA
AAGAAAAAATAGTTTTTGTTTTCCGAAGATGTAAAAGACTCTAGGGGGATCGCCAACAAATACTACCTTT
TATCTTGCTCTTCCTGCTCTCAGGTATTAATGCCGAATTGTTTCATCTTGTCTGTGTAGAAGACCACACA
CGAAAATCCTGTGATTTTACATTTTACTTATCGTTAATCGAATGTATATCTATTTAATCTGCTTTTCTTG
TCTAATAAATATATATGTAAAGTACGCTTTTTGTTGAAATTTTTTAAACCTTTGTTTATTTTTTTTTCTT
CATTCCGTAACTCTTCTACCTTCTTTATTTACTTTCTAAAATCCAAATACAAAACATAAAAATAAATAAA
CACAGAGTAAATTCCCAAATTATTCCATCATTAAAAGATACGAGGCGCGTGTAAGTTACAGGCAAGCGAT
CCGTCTAAGAAACCATTATTATCATGACATTAACCTATAAAAATAGGCGTATCACGAGGCCCTTTCGTCG
AATTCGCGC
Features (pLannotate 1.2.2; 29 found; start..end, strand, type, name):
    134..183     +  misc_feature   bom (fragment): basis of mobility region from pBR322
    191..406     +  promoter       URA3 promoter: S. cerevisiae URA3
    407..1210    +  CDS            URA3: orotidine-5'-phosphate decarboxylase, required for uracil biosynthesis; S. cerevisiae URA3; yeast auxotrophic marker, counterselectable with 5-fluoroorotic acid (5-FOA)
   1289..1340    +  misc_feature   bom (fragment): basis of mobility region from pBR322
   1368..1796    -  rep_origin     f1 ori (sequence partly withheld): f1 bacteriophage origin of replication; arrow indicates direction of (+) strand synthesis
   1800..1955    -  CDS            lacZα (fragment): LacZα fragment of β-galactosidase; lacZ fragment
   1963..1981    +  promoter       T7 promoter: promoter for bacteriophage T7 RNA polymerase
   1997..2590    -  CDS            EAF6 (fragment): EAF6_CANAL - Protein inferred from homology: Swiss-Prot protein existence level 3. Component of the NuA4 histone acetyltransferase complex which is involved in transcriptional activation of selected genes principally by acetylation of nucleosomal histone H4 and H2A. The NuA4 complex is also involved in DNA repair (By similarity). From Candida albicans (strain SC5314 / ATCC MYA-2876) (Yeast).
   3575..3981    +  promoter       TEF1 promoter: S. cerevisiae TEF1; promoter for EF-1α
   4001..8104    +  CDS            cas9: CAS9_STRP1 - Also known as csn1 From Streptococcus pyogenes serotype M1.
   8186..8251    +  CDS            3xFLAG: three tandem FLAG® epitope tags, followed by an enterokinase cleavage site
   8316..8481    +  terminator     CYC1 terminator (fragment): S. cerevisiae CYC1; transcription terminator for CYC1
   8508..8705    -  terminator     TEF terminator: Ashbya gossypii TEF terminator
   8723..9292    -  CDS            sta: STA_STRLA - Experimental evidence at protein level: Swiss-Prot protein existence level 1. Involved in resistance to streptothricin, a broad-spectrum antibiotic produced by streptomycetes. Detoxifies streptothricin via acetylation of the beta amino group of the first beta-lysyl moiety of streptothricin. From Streptomyces lavendulae.
   9306..9649    -  promoter       TEF promoter: Ashbya gossypii TEF promoter
   9697..9965    +  promoter       SNR52 promoter: promoter for the S. cerevisiae small nucleolar RNA gene SNR52
   9987..10062   +  misc_RNA       gRNA scaffold: guide RNA scaffold for the Streptococcus pyogenes CRISPR/Cas9 system
  10390..11751   -  CDS            BNA5: KYNU_YEAST - Experimental evidence at protein level: Swiss-Prot protein existence level 1. Catalyzes the cleavage of L-kynurenine (L-Kyn) and L-3- hydroxykynurenine (L-3OHKyn) into anthranilic acid (AA) and 3- hydroxyanthranilic acid (3-OHAA), respectively. From Saccharomyces cerevisiae (strain ATCC 204508 / S288c) (Baker's yeast).
  12038..12151   +  CDS            APS3 (fragment): AP3S_YEAST - Also known as YKS7. Experimental evidence at protein level: Swiss-Prot protein existence level 1. Part of the AP-3 complex, an adaptor-related complex which is not clathrin-associated. The complex is associated with the Golgi region as well as more peripheral structures. It facilitates the budding of vesicles from the Golgi membrane and may be directly involved in trafficking to the vacuole. Required for the transport via the ALP pathway, which directs the transport of the cargo proteins PHO8 and VAM3 to the vacuole. From Saccharomyces cerevisiae (strain ATCC 204508 / S288c) (Bake
  12182..12200   -  promoter       T3 promoter: promoter for bacteriophage T3 RNA polymerase
  12243..12265   -  protein_bind   lac operator (fragment): The lac repressor binds to the lac operator to inhibit transcription in E. coli. This inhibition can be relieved by adding lactose or isopropyl-β-D-thiogalactopyranoside (IPTG). lac repressor encoded by lacI
  12269..12299   -  promoter       lac promoter: promoter for the E. coli lac operon
  12314..12335   -  protein_bind   CAP binding site: CAP binding activates transcription in the presence of cAMP. E. coli catabolite activator protein
  12348..12440   -  CDS            lacI (fragment): lac repressor; lacI; The lac repressor binds to the lac operator to inhibit transcription in E. coli. This inhibition can be relieved by adding lactose or isopropyl-β-D-thiogalactopyranoside (IPTG).
  12623..13211   -  rep_origin     ori: high-copy-number ColE1/pMB1/pBR322/pUC origin of replication
  13382..14242   -  CDS            AmpR: β-lactamase; bla; confers resistance to ampicillin, carbenicillin, and related antibiotics
  14243..14347   -  promoter       AmpR promoter: bla
  14384..14887   +  misc_feature   CEN/ARS: S. cerevisiae CEN6 centromere fused to an autonomously replicating sequence
  14960..29      +  CDS            rop (fragment) (across the origin): Rop protein, which maintains plasmids at low copy number; rop
