[The description below was written by a language model from this plasmid's Addgene catalogue record and pLannotate feature annotations shown in this document.]
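Description:
pV1386 is a yeast CRISPR plasmid built on the pRS416 shuttle backbone. The record describes it as the "Solo" vector pV1382 carrying a guide RNA against Saccharomyces cerevisiae ADE2, so that Cas9 and the sgRNA are delivered on a single plasmid. In E. coli it replicates from a high-copy ColE1/pUC-type origin and is selected with ampicillin (AmpR); an f1 origin and remnants of the lacZα/T7/T3 polylinker region come from the backbone. In yeast, the CEN6/ARS element gives stable, low-copy episomal maintenance. There are two yeast selections: the URA3 auxotrophic marker, which can be counterselected with 5-FOA to recover cells that have lost the plasmid, and a nourseothricin (clonNAT) resistance cassette in which a streptothricin acetyltransferase gene is flanked by the Ashbya gossypii TEF promoter and terminator.

The payload consists of a Streptococcus pyogenes Cas9 coding sequence, named CaCas9 in the catalogue entry, followed by a 3xFLAG tag. It lies downstream of an annotated TEF1 promoter and ends at a CYC1 terminator fragment. A separate cassette uses the SNR52 RNA polymerase III promoter to drive the ADE2-targeting spacer fused to the standard S. pyogenes gRNA scaffold. The insert name also lists a "stop-codon repair" component, which suggests a donor template for introducing a premature stop codon into ADE2, but no such element is resolved in the feature table. The annotation also picks up flanking genomic fragments (Candida albicans EAF6, S. cerevisiae BNA5 and APS3) whose role is not stated; they may have been carried along with the regulatory regions. The cloning sites are not recorded. The associated study compared CRISPR mutagenesis and repair outcomes among fungi.
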