Addgene plasmid #111445: pV1386
Purpose: Solo vector pV1382 + sgScADE2
Depositing lab: Gerald Fink. Depositing organization: Whitehead Institute for Biomedical Research. Publication: New CRISPR Mutagenesis Strategies Reveal Variation in Repair Mechanisms among Fungi. Vyas VK, Bushkin GG, Bernstein DA, Getz MA, Sewastianik M, Barrasa MI, Bartel DP, Fink GR. mSphere. 2018 Apr 25;3(2). pii: 3/2/e00154-18. doi: 10.1128/mSphere.00154-18. Print 2018 Apr 25. PubMed 29695624.
Backbone
  Vector backbone: pRS416
  Backbone manufacturer: RS Sikorski
  Vector type: Yeast Expression, CRISPR
  Selectable markers: URA3 ; clonNAT
Growth in bacteria
  Bacterial resistance: Ampicillin, 100 μg/mL
  Growth temperature: 37°C
  Growth strain: DH5alpha
  Copy number: High Copy
Gene/Insert
  Gene/Insert name: CaCas9/sgScADE2/stop-codon repair
  gRNA/shRNA sequence: sgScADE2/stop-codon repair
  Species: Synthetic
  Cloning method: Restriction Enzyme; 5′ cloning site Unknown (unknown if destroyed); 3′ cloning site Unknown (unknown if destroyed)
Terms and licenses: Academic/Nonprofit Terms; Industry Terms: Not Available to Industry
How to cite: pV1386 was a gift from Gerald Fink (Addgene plasmid # 111445 ; http://n2t.net/addgene:111445 ; RRID:Addgene_111445)
